Addgene plasmid #200869: pSCT156: pHelper(ZooTsy)_ΔTnsF
Purpose: Inducible expression of ZooTsy (except TnsF) proteins.
Depositing lab: Feng Zhang. Depositing organization: Broad Institute. Publication: Modularity and diversity of target selectors in Tn7 transposons. Faure G, Saito M, Benler S, Peng I, Wolf YI, Strecker J, Altae-Tran H, Neumann E, Li D, Makarova KS, Macrae RK, Koonin EV, Zhang F. Mol Cell. 2023 Jun 15;83(12):2122-2136.e10. doi: 10.1016/j.molcel.2023.05.013. Epub 2023 Jun 1. PubMed 37267947.
Backbone
  Vector backbone: pCDFDuet-1
  Vector type: Bacterial Expression
Growth in bacteria
  Bacterial resistance: Spectinomycin, 50 μg/mL
  Growth temperature: 37°C
  Growth strain: NEB Stable
  Copy number: Low Copy
Gene/Insert
  Gene/Insert name: ZooTsy
  Species: Zoogloea sp. LCSB751
  Cloning method: Gibson Cloning
Terms and licenses: Academic/Nonprofit Terms; Industry Terms: Not Available to Industry
How to cite: pSCT156: pHelper(ZooTsy)_ΔTnsF was a gift from Feng Zhang (Addgene plasmid # 200869 ; http://n2t.net/addgene:200869 ; RRID:Addgene_200869)
