[The description below was written by a language model from this plasmid's Addgene catalogue record and pLannotate feature annotations shown in this document.]
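Description:
pSCT156: pHelper(ZooTsy)_ΔTnsF is a bacterial expression plasmid built on the pCDFDuet-1 backbone. It serves as a "helper" that supplies the protein components of ZooTsy, a Tn7-like transposon system from Zoogloea sp. LCSB751, with TnsF left out. The plasmid replicates from the CloDF13 (CDF) origin, which is recorded as low copy. This origin is compatible with other common origins, so the helper can be maintained in E. coli alongside additional plasmids. Selection is by spectinomycin through the aadA (SmR) aminoglycoside adenylyltransferase gene, which is driven by a bla-type (AmpR) promoter.

In the sequenced 4,143 nt record, the expression cassette begins with a CAP binding site and lac promoter, followed by a fragment of the phage T7 gene 10 ribosome binding site. It ends at a T7 terminator. This arrangement fits the stated purpose of inducible expression, although the record names neither the inducer nor a repressor gene, and no lacI is annotated. The roughly 1.9 kb between the RBS and the terminator holds the ZooTsy insert, but automated annotation did not identify its genes. It found only a short homology match to an uncharacterised Cupriavidus protein and two very short SET1-like fragments that are probably incidental, as is the small TcR fragment near the origin. The record therefore does not state which individual transposition proteins are encoded.

As a ΔTnsF variant, the construct most plausibly functions as a dropout control for testing whether TnsF is required in ZooTsy transposition and target selection. This matches the associated study of target selector diversity in Tn7 transposons.
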