Features (pLannotate 1.2.2; 11 found; start..end, strand, type, name):
      1..31      +  promoter       lac promoter: promoter for the E. coli lac operon
     52..72      +  RBS            RBS (fragment): efficient ribosome binding site from bacteriophage T7 gene 10 (Olins and Rangwala, 1989)
   1672..1890    +  CDS            Y5558_CUPPJ (fragment): Protein inferred from homology: Swiss-Prot protein existence level 3. From Cupriavidus pinatubonensis (strain JMP 134 / LMG 1197) (Cupriavidus necator (strain JMP 134)).
   1993..2010    +  CDS            SET1 (fragment): solubility-enhancement tag derived from T7 phage gene 10B
   2022..2039    +  CDS            SET1 (fragment): solubility-enhancement tag derived from T7 phage gene 10B
   2047..2094    +  terminator     T7 terminator: transcription terminator for bacteriophage T7 RNA polymerase
   2265..3056    -  CDS            SmR: aminoglycoside adenylyltransferase (Murphy, 1985); aadA; confers resistance to spectinomycin and streptomycin
   3057..3148    -  promoter       AmpR promoter: bla
   3196..3934    -  rep_origin     CloDF13 ori: Plasmids containing the CloDF13 (CDF) origin of replication can be propagated in E. coli cells that contain additional plasmids with compatible origins.
   4031..4095    -  CDS            TcR (fragment): tetracycline efflux protein; tet; confers resistance to tetracycline
   4110..4131    -  protein_bind   CAP binding site: CAP binding activates transcription in the presence of cAMP. E. coli catabolite activator protein
>Addgene plasmid #200869 | pSCT156: pHelper(ZooTsy)_ΔTnsF | addgene full sequence | sequence record 399446 | Addgene NGS Result
TTTACACTTTATGCTTCCGGCTCGTATGTTGGTCGACGTGGAGATATACCATGTTTAACTTTAATAAGGA
GATATACATGGCGAATCCGAAGATAGTGCTGGCGACATCCGATGTCGCTTCGCGCGCTCTCGCGCCAGCA
GATGCCGAACTGTTCGGGACCATCATTGATGCATGGACTCGTCGCCGCATCGGCTCGCTGCGCCATACCC
ACAAAGCCGTAGCCAGGGACGTCTCGGTGCTGCGGGAGTTTGCTGCCCACTCAGGTCTGCCGCCTTGGCT
CTGGAATGAGGATGCATTTGACTGCTGGTGCGATCATCTCGGATTGGAGCGCCGGTTGGCCAATAGCACC
CAGCGGCATTACCAATGCTCGATCCGATCCTTCCTCGAATATCTCACGACGAACGTCAAGTTCAGGAACG
AGATCCGGCGCTTGTATGGCGTCGAGCCACGACAGATTTGCACGGAAGAGAACTGCATCCCCCATACCGT
CGAAAAGGAGTCCTCCAAAGAGCGCCGAGCCTTCACACATGAGGAAATCGAGTTGTTTTTTGACGGGCTG
CGGCGCGCTTCTGTCGAGGCCGGCCGCTTCAGGACCAAGGATTACAACCCTCTTCGTCGGGACCGTACTT
TCTTTTTCACCCTCTACTCCGGAGGGCTCAGGATTTCCGAAGGCCTCAACCTAAACGTAAATTCGTTTGC
GCCGAATCCAGCTTTACCTGAACTTGGCCCCTATGGATTCATCAAGGTCTGGGGCAAGGGAAGCCGGGGA
AGTGGGAAGCGCTTTCGGACCGTACCGGTCACCCATCCTGACTTCCCTGAGCTCATGGACTGGTACATCA
CAAGAGTCCGCCCTGAATTCCTTCATCGAGCGGACCCCAATGAGGAAGCCTTGTTCCTCTCGGAGCGGGG
AACTCGTCTCAAGTCGTCCAGCGCCGACGCACGCTTCAAAATCGCAACTCGCTATTGCGGCCTGGAAGGC
GAAGGACTGACGCCACACTGTCTGCGCCACTCGAGCGTTACCCACGAATCCTTGCGCTTCAGCATCGAGA
TGGTTCGTCGGAAGCATGGCCACGCTTCTGCGGCAACGACACAAGGCTATATGCACGTCCCCGACGTTAT
GGTCGACGACGAAATCAGCAGCGTCGTCTCCCGCGAGCTCGATGACGCGCTCAACACACAGGAGAAGAAA
GAATGAGCGATACGCCCAATATCAGACTTGGTTGGCGCCTCCGCGTGCGGATGGCGGAAAACCGAATACC
GACCGCCACGGAACTCAAGCGACGGCTCGACGCGATCGGCTACGACATCACCAGCGCCCAACTCTCCCGA
ATTGTGGACGAGCGACCGGCCCAGGTGAAAACCGCGCTACTGGAGGCTTTGCTTAAAGTCCTGGGGGGAA
CCCTAGACGATCTCATGCCCGCGGAGGGCCGTGTTGAGCAGCCGAGTTCTGCGCCTCAAGGTGGTGAGGA
AGTTGCGCCAAGCCCAGCGCCGGCGGCCACCCCCACCCGTAAGCGCAAACCGGCGCGCCCCGCCTCGGAA
GCAGTCGATCCGGACGATGCCGGTGGCCCCAGGGTACGCCCCTTCTCGGTCCCACCGAAGAAGTGAAATA
GCGTTCCTACATGGCTGGCGAACTTACCGTTCGGAAAAATCCATACGCCAGCGGTCAGCCGTGGTGGCTC
TATATGCTCGAATGCAAGGGCGGAGGCATCTACACCGGCATCGCGCTGGATGTGGATGCGCGGTTTGAGC
AACACGTCGCAGGCAAGGGCGCCAAATACACGCGCATGAACCGGCCCATCCGGGTCGTCGCGCGCATCCG
CTACGACACGCACCGGGAAGCCGCTCAGGCTGAAGTTGCGCTGAAACGCCTCAAGCCCCTGGAAAAGCTG
CGGTGGGCCTATGCCTTGGCTGGGTTAGTCGGCATGGACAAGTCGGCGTAACGCGTGGGGCGTCTCCGGA
TCGTTGAGGGGCAAAAGCATCGCGGCCCCCGAGGCTGCTGCCACCGCTGAGCAATAACCTAGGCTGCTGC
CACCGCTGAGCAATAACTAGCATAACCCCTTGGGGCCTCTAAACGGGTCTTGAGGGGTTTTTTGCTGAAA
CCTCAGGCATTTGAGAAGCACACGGTCACACTGCTTCCGGTAGTCAATAAACCGGTAAACCAGCAATAGA
CATAAGCGGCTATTTAACGACCCTGCCCTGAACCGACGACCGGGTCATCGTGGCCGGATCTTGCGGCCCC
TCGGCTTGAACGAATTGTTAGACATTATTTGCCGACTACCTTGGTGATCTCGCCTTTCACGTAGTGGACA
AATTCTTCCAACTGATCTGCGCGCGAGGCCAAGCGATCTTCTTCTTGTCCAAGATAAGCCTGTCTAGCTT
CAAGTATGACGGGCTGATACTGGGCCGGCAGGCGCTCCATTGCCCAGTCGGCAGCGACATCCTTCGGCGC
GATTTTGCCGGTTACTGCGCTGTACCAAATGCGGGACAACGTAAGCACTACATTTCGCTCATCGCCAGCC
CAGTCGGGCGGCGAGTTCCATAGCGTTAAGGTTTCATTTAGCGCCTCAAATAGATCCTGTTCAGGAACCG
GATCAAAGAGTTCCTCCGCCGCTGGACCTACCAAGGCAACGCTATGTTCTCTTGCTTTTGTCAGCAAGAT
AGCCAGATCAATGTCGATCGTGGCTGGCTCGAAGATACCTGCAAGAATGTCATTGCGCTGCCATTCTCCA
AATTGCAGTTCGCGCTTAGCTGGATAACGCCACGGAATGATGTCGTCGTGCACAACAATGGTGACTTCTA
CAGCGCGGAGAATCTCGCTCTCTCCAGGGGAAGCCGAAGTTTCCAAAAGGTCGTTGATCAAAGCTCGCCG
CGTTGTTTCATCAAGCCTTACGGTCACCGTAACCAGCAAATCAATATCACTGTGTGGCTTCAGGCCGCCA
TCCACTGCGGAGCCGTACAAATGTACGGCCAGCAACGTCGGTTCGAGATGGCGCTCGATGACGCCAACTA
CCTCTGATAGTTGAGTCGATACTTCGGCGATCACCGCTTCCCTCATACTCTTCCTTTTTCAATATTATTG
AAGCATTTATCAGGGTTATTGTCTCATGAGCGGATACATATTTGAATGTATTTAGAAAAATAAACAAATA
GCTAGCTCACTCGGTCGCTACGCTCCGGGCGTGAGACTGCGGCGGGCGCTGCGGACACATACAAAGTTAC
CCACAGATTCCGTGGATAAGCAGGGGACTAACATGTGAGGCAAAACAGCAGGGCCGCGCCGGTGGCGTTT
TTCCATAGGCTCCGCCCTCCTGCCAGAGTTCACATAAACAGACGCTTTTCCGGTGCATCTGTGGGAGCCG
TGAGGCTCAACCATGAATCTGACAGTACGGGCGAAACCCGACAGGACTTAAAGATCCCCACCGTTTCCGG
CGGGTCGCTCCCTCTTGCGCTCTCCTGTTCCGACCCTGCCGTTTACCGGATACCTGTTCCGCCTTTCTCC
CTTACGGGAAGTGTGGCGCTTTCTCATAGCTCACACACTGGTATCTCGGCTCGGTGTAGGTCGTTCGCTC
CAAGCTGGGCTGTAAGCAAGAACTCCCCGTTCAGCCCGACTGCTGCGCCTTATCCGGTAACTGTTCACTT
GAGTCCAACCCGGAAAAGCACGGTAAAACGCCACTGGCAGCAGCCATTGGTAACTGGGAGTTCGCAGAGG
ATTTGTTTAGCTAAACACGCGGTTGCTCTTGAAGTGTGCGCCAAAGTCCGGCTACACTGGAAGGACAGAT
TTGGTTGCTGTGCTCTGCGAAAGCCAGTTACCACGGTTAAGCAGTTCCCCAACTGACTTAACCTTCGATC
AAACCACCTCCCCAGGTGGTTTTTTCGTTTACAGGGCAAAAGATTACGCGCAGAAAAAAAGGATCTCAAG
AAGATCCTTTGATCTTTTCTACTGAACCGCTCTAGATTTCAGTGCAATTTATCTCTTCAAATGTAGCACC
TGAAGTCAGCCCCATACGATATAAGTTGTAATTCTCATGTTAGTCATGCCCCGCGCCCACCGGAAGGAGC
TGACTGGGTTGAAGGCTCTCAAGGGCATCGGTCGAGATCCCGGTGCCTAATGAGTGAGCTAACTTACATT
AATTGCGTTGCGC
